>Addgene plasmid #135920 | pAF112 | depositor full sequence | sequence record 262550 | pAF112 sequence 10078 bps
TTGAGATCCTTTTTTTCTGCGCGTAATCTGCTGCTTGCAAACAAAAAAACCACCGCTACCAGCGGTGGTT
TGTTTGCCGGATCAAGAGCTACCAACTCTTTTTCCGAAGGTAACTGGCTTCAGCAGAGCGCAGATACCAA
ATACTGTTCTTCTAGTGTAGCCGTAGTTAGGCCACCACTTCAAGAACTCTGTAGCACCGCCTACATACCT
CGCTCTGCTAATCCTGTTACCAGTGGCTGCTGCCAGTGGCGATAAGTCGTGTCTTACCGGGTTGGACTCA
AGACGATAGTTACCGGATAAGGCGCAGCGGTCGGGCTGAACGGGGGGTTCGTGCACACAGCCCAGCTTGG
AGCGAACGACCTACACCGAACTGAGATACCTACAGCGTGAGCTATGAGAAAGCGCCACGCTTCCCGAAGG
GAGAAAGGCGGACAGGTATCCGGTAAGCGGCAGGGTCGGAACAGGAGAGCGCACGAGGGAGCTTCCAGGG
GGAAACGCCTGGTATCTTTATAGTCCTGTCGGGTTTCGCCACCTCTGACTTGAGCGTCGATTTTTGTGAT
GCTCGTCAGGGGGGCGGAGCCTATGGAAAAACGCCAGCAACGCGGCCTTTTTACGGTTCCTGGCCTTTTG
CTGGCCTTTTGCTCACATGTTCTTTCCTGCGTTATCCCCTGATTCTGTGGATAACCGTATTACCGCCTTT
GAGTGAGCTGATACCGCTCGCCGCAGCCGAACGACCGAGCGCAGCGAGTCAGTGAGCGAGGAAGCGGATC
CCTATACAGTTGAAGTCGGAAGTTTACATACACCTTAGCCAAATACATTTAAACTCACTTTTTCACAATT
CCTGACATTTAATCCTAGTAAAAATTCCCTGTCTTAGGTCAGTTAGGATCACCACTTTATTTTAAGAATG
TGAAATATCAGAATAATAGTAGAGAGAATGATTCATTTCAGCTTTTATTTCTTTCATCACATTCCCAGTG
GGTCAGAAGTTTACATACACTCGACTCCTCTGCAGAATGCGGCGATGTTTCGGTAAGGGGTCCCGAGTAG
CTAGTTCATGGCAGCCAGCATATGGCATATGTTGCCAAACTCTAAACCAAATACTCATTCTGATGTTTTA
AATGATTTGCCCTCCCATATGTCCTTCCGAGTGAGAGACACAAAAAATTCCAACACACTATTGCAATGAA
AATAAATTTCCTTTATTAGCCAGAAGTCAGATGCTCAAGGGGCTTCATGATGTCCCCATAATTTTTGGCA
GAGGGAAAAAGATCTCAGTGGTATTTGTGAGCCAGGGCATTGGCCACACCAGCCACCACCTTCTGATAGG
CAGCCTGCACCTGAGGAGTGAATTCACGACAGGCCTTCGAACTATTCCTTTGCCCTCGGACGAGTGCTGG
GGCGTCGGTTTCCACTATCGGCGAGTACTTCTACACAGCCATCGGTCCAGACGGCCGCGCTTCTGCGGGC
GATTTGTGTACGCCCGACAGTCCCGGCTCCGGATCGGACGATTGCGTCGCATCGACCCTGCGCCCAAGCT
GCATCATCGAAATTGCCGTCAACCAAGCTCTGATAGAGTTGGTCAAGACCAATGCGGAGCATATACGCCC
GGAGCCGCGGCGATCCTGCAAGCTCCGGATGCCTCCGCTCGAAGTAGCGCGTCTGCTGCTCCATACAAGC
CAACCACGGCCTCCAGAAGAAGATGTTGGCGACCTCGTATTGGGAATCCCCGAACATCGCCTCGCTCCAG
TCAATGACCGCTGTTATGCGGCCATTGTCCGTCAGGACATTGTTGGAGCCGAAATCCGCGTGCACGAGGT
GCCGGACTTCGGGGCAGTCCTCGGCCCAAAGCATCAGCTCATCGAGAGCCTGCGCGACGGACGCACTGAC
GGTGTCGTCCATCACAGTTTGCCAGTGATACACATGGGGATCAGCAATCGCGCATATGAAATCACGCCAT
GTAGTGTATTGACCGATTCCTTGCGGTCCGAATGGGCCGAACCCGCTCGTCTGGCTAAGATCGGCCGCAG
CGATCGCATCCATGGCCTCCGCGACCGGCTGCAGAACAGCGGGCAGTTCGGTTTCAGGCAGGTCTTGCAA
CGTGACACCCTGTGCACGGCGGGAGATGCAATAGGTCAGGCTCTCGCTGAATTCCCCAATGTCAAGCACT
TCCGGAATCGGGAGCGCGGCCGATGCAAAGTGCCGATAAACATAACGATCTTTGTAGAAACCATCGGCGC
AGCTATTTACCCGCAGGACATATCCACGCCCTCCTACATCGAAGCTGAAAGCACGAGATTCTTCGCCCTC
CGAGAGCTGCATCAGGTCGGAGACGCTGTCGAACTTTTCGATCAGAAACTTCTCGACAGACGTCGCGGTG
AGTTCAGGCTTTTTCATGGGGCCAGGATTCTCCTCGACGTCACCAGCCTGCTTCAGCAGGCTGAAGTTAG
TAGCTCCACTGCCCACGGCGATCTTGCCGCCCTTCTTGGCCTTAATGAGAATCTCGCGGATCTTGCGGGC
GTCCAACTTGCCGGTCAGTCCTTTAGGCACCTCGTCCACGAACACAACACCACCGCGCAGCTTCTTGGCG
GTTGTAACCTGGCTGGCCACATAGTCCACGATCTCCTTCTCGGTCATGGTTTTACCGTGTTCCAGCACGA
CGACTGCGGCGGGCAGCTCGCCGGCATCGTCGTCGGGCAGGCCGGCGACCCCGGCGTCGAAGATGTTGGG
GTGTTGCAGCAGGATGCTCTCCAGTTCGGCTGGGGCTACCTGGTAGCCCTTGTATTTGATCAGGCTCTTC
AGCCGGTCCACGATGAAGAAGTGCTCGTCCTCGTCCCAGTAGGCGATGTCGCCGCTGTGCAGCCAGCCGT
CCTTGTCGATGAGAGCGTTTGTAGCCTCGGGGTTGTTAACGTAGCCGCTCATGATCATGGGGCCACGGAC
GCACAGCTCGCCGCGCTGGTTCACACCCAGTGTCTTACCGGTGTCCAAGTCCACCACCTTAGCCTCGAAG
AAGGGCACCACCTTGCCTACTGCGCCAGGCTTGTCGTCCCCTTCGGGGGTGATCAGAATGGCGCTGGTTG
TTTCTGTCAGGCCGTAGCCCTGGCGGATGCCTGGTAGGTGGAAGCGTTTGGCCACGGCCTCACCTACCTC
CTTGCTGAGCGGCGCCCCGCCGCTGGCGATCTCGTGCAAGTTGCTTAGGTCGTACTTGTCGATGAGAGTG
CTCTTAGCGAAGAAGCTAAATAGTGTGGGCACCAGCAGGGCAGATTGAATCTTATAGTCTTGCAAGCTGC
GCAAGAATAGCTCCTCCTCGAAGCGGTACATGAGCACGACCCGAAAGCCGCAGATCAAGTAGCCCAGCGT
GGTGAACATGCCGAAGCCGTGGTGAAATGGCACCACGCTGAGGATAGCGGTGTCGGGGATGATCTGGTTG
CCGAAGATGGGGTCGCGGGCATGACTGAATCGGACACAAGCGGTGCGGTGCGGTAGGGCTACGCCCTTGG
GCAATCCGGTACTGCCACTACTGTTCATGATCAGGGCGATGGTTTTGTCCCGGTCGAAGCTCTCGGGCAC
GAAGTCGTACTCGTTGAAGCCGGGTGGCAAATGGGAAGTCACGAAGGTGTACATGCTTTGGAAGCCCTGG
TAGTCGGTCTTGCTATCCATGATGATGATCTTTTGTATGATCGGTAGCTTCTTTTGCACGTTGAGGATCT
TTTGCAGCCCTTTCTTGCTCACGAATACGACGGTGGGCTGGCTGATGCCCATGCTGTTCAGCAGCTCGCG
CTCGTTGTAGATGTCGTTAGCTGGGGCCACAGCCACACCGATGAACAGGGCACCCAACACGGGCATGAAG
AACTGCAAGCTATTCTCGCTGCACACCACGATCCGATGGTTTGTATTCAGCCCATAGCGCTTCATAGCTT
CTGCCAGCCGAACGCTCATCTCGAAGTACTCGGCGTAGGTAATGTCCACCTCGATATGTGCGTCGGTAAA
GGCGATGGTGCCGGGCACCAGGGCGTAGCGCTTCATGGCTTTGTGCAGCTGCTCGCCGGCGGTCCCGTCT
TCGAGTGGGTAGAATGGCGCTGGGCCCTTCTTAATGTTTTTGGCATCTTCCATGGTGGCGGTGCAGAGGT
TTCTACAGGGAAAGAGAGAAAGGCTACAGTTAGTTTGCTGTGATGATGCTAAGTGCCGAGGTCAGATGTC
TATGGATTGTACACGGAATCCCAACGCAGGAACCAAAAAACACTCACCCAAAAAAATGGCGCTAAGGCCG
AGAGAAAGGCGAAGTTCCGTCTACGGCTATATACCTTGAAACAGGGGCGGCAGAAGTGACGCAACGCGGT
TGCGCGGACGGCTTCCTGTGTTTTCATTGGTCGAAGCGTTCTGCGCGTGCGCAGAGATTCCCCAGGGAAG
GCGGGCCCTCTTCCGAATGTCCAATCCGGACATTCTTCCGGTTGGACCTCCGCGGTCAGCGCTGTGCCCG
GCGAGAGATCACGTGGGGCGCGGAGGCGGTGCTGCTGGGGCACGGCCGTCCAGCCTCGGCGGCCATATTT
TTGAGGGGCTGTTCATCTCGTTCACACGCTCTGTCCGCCATGTTTGTGAGTGGAAGCGCCATTACCCCTT
CAAGCGACTGAAGGCTGCAGGGCCTCTGGTGGCCCGCATGGGGAGACCAGACCCGCCAGGCCCGCCTTTC
CGCACTCAGTCCGGGCTTACTTTATTTTGTGAGACAGGGTCTCGCCTAGAGGCTCCGGTGCCCGTCAGTG
GGCAGAGCGCACATCGCCCACAGTCCCCGAGAAGTTGGGGGGAGGGGTCGGCAATTGAACCGGTGCCTAG
AGAAGGTGGCGCGGGGTAAACTGGGAAAGTGATGTCGTGTACTGGCTCCGCCTTTTTCCCGAGGGTGGGG
GAGAACCGTATATAAGTGCAGTAGTCGCCGTGAACGTTCTTTTTCGCAACGGGTTTGCCGCCAGAACACA
GGTAAGTGCCGTGTGTGGTTCCCGCGGGCCTGGCCTCTTTACGGGTTATGGCCCTTGCGTGCCTTGAATT
ACTTCCACGCCCCTGGCTGCAGTACGTGATTCTTGATCCCGAGCTTCGGGTTGGAAGTGGGTGGGAGAGT
TCGAGGCCTTGCGCTTAAGGAGCCCCTTCGCCTCGTGCTTGAGTTGAGGCTTGGCCTGGGCGCTGGGGCC
GCCGCGTGCGAATCTGGTGGCACCTTCGCGCCTGTCTCGCTGCTTTCGATAAGTCTCTAGCCATTTAAAA
TTTTTGATGACCTGCTGCGACGCTTTTTTTCTGGCAAGATAGTCTTGTAAATGCGGGCCAAGATCTGCAC
ACTGGTATTTCGGTTTTTGGGGCCGCGGGCGGCGACGGGGCCCGTGCGTCCCAGCGCACATGTTCGGCGA
GGCGGGGCCTGCGAGCGCGGCCACCGAGAATCGGACGGGGGTAGTCTCAAGCTGGCCGGCCTGCTCTGGT
GCCTGGCCTCGCGCCGCCGTGTATCGCCCCGCCCTGGGCGGCAAGGCTGGCCCGGTCGGCACCAGTTGCG
TGAGCGGAAAGATGGCCGCTTCCCGGCCCTGCTGCAGGGAGCTCAAAATGGAGGACGCGGCGCTCGGGAG
AGCGGGCGGGTGAGTCACCCACACAAAGGAAAAGGGCCTTTCCGTCCTCAGCCGTCGCTTCATGTGACTC
CACGGAGTACCGGGCGCCGTCCAGGCACCTCGATTAGTTCTCGAGCTTTTGGAGTACGTCGTCTTTAGGT
TGGGGGGAGGGGTTTTATGCGATGGAGTTTCCCCATACTGAGTGGGTGGAGACTGAAGTTAGGCCAGCTT
GGCACTTGATGTAATTCTCCTTGGAATTTGCCCTTTTTGAGTTTGGATCTTGGTTCATTCTCAAGCCTCA
GACAGTGGTTCAAAGTTTTTTTCTTCCATTTAAGGTGTCGTGAAAACTACCCCAAGCTGGCCTCTGAGGC
CACCATGGCTCGAGTTTCGAACTCAATTATACTGAATTGTTTCATCATAGGGTTCAACATTGTGATAAAT
CAGGACTTCAATGTCTAGTGTTCAGTAAATACCTTGTAGGGCTCTCCAAAAAGGGGAATCTTTTCAGGAA
ATGCCTCTTTCTCTTGGTGGGCTTCCTGGTTGCGTCTTTCCTTCTCTCTAATTCGAAGGCCTGTCAGGCC
AAGCTTGGGGATCAATTCTCTAGAGCTCGCTGATCAGCCTCGACTGTGCCTTCTAGTTGCCAGCCATCTG
TTGTTTGCCCCTCCCCCGTGCCTTCCTTGACCCTGGAAGGTGCCACTCCCACTGTCCTTTCCTAATAAAA
TGAGGAAATTGCATCGCATTGTCTGAGTAGGTGTCATTCTATTCTGGGGGGTGGGGTGGGGCAGGACAGC
AAGGGGGAGGATTGGGAAGACAATAGCAGGCATGCTGGGGATGCGGTGGGCTCTATGGCTTCTGAGGCGG
AAAGAACCAGCTGGGCCTACTAGATAGCGGACCCCTTACCGAAACATCGCCGCATTCTGCAGAGGAGTCG
AACTTAGTGTATGTAAACTTCTGACCCACTGGAATTGTGATACAGTGAATTATAAGTGAAATAATCTGTC
TGTAAACAATTGTTGGAAAAATGACTTGTGTCATGCACAAAGTAGATGTCCTAACTGACTTGCCAAAACT
ATTGTTTGTTAACAAGAAATTTGTGGAGTAGTTGAAAAACGAGTTTTAATGACTCCAACTTAAGTGTATG
TAAACTTCCGACTTCAACTGTATAGGGATCCAATTTTAACAAAATATTCGAGCTTGCATGCCTGCAGGTC
GTTACATAACTTACGGTAAATGGCCCGCCTGGCTGACCGCCCAACGACCCCCGCCCATTGACGTCAATAA
TGACGTATGTTCCCATAGTAACGCCAATAGGGACTTTCCATTGACGTCAATGGGTGGAGTATTTACGGTA
AACTGCCCACTTGGCAGTACATCAAGTGTATCATATGCCAAGTACGCCCCCTATTGACGTCAATGACGGT
AAATGGCCCGCCTGGCATTATGCCCAGTACATGACCTTATGGGACTTTCCTACTTGGCAGTACATCTACG
TATTAGTCATCGCTATTACCATGGTGATGCGGTTTTGGCAGTACATCAATGGGCGTGGATAGCGGTTTGA
CTCACGGGGATTTCCAAGTCTCCACCCCATTGACGTCAATGGGAGTTTGTTTTGGCACCAAAATCAACGG
GACTTTCCAAAATGTCGTAACAACTCCGCCCCATTGACGCAAATGGGCGGTAGGCGTGTACGGTGGGAGG
TCTATATAAGCAGAGCTCGTTTAGTGAACCGTCAGATCGCCTGGAGACGCCATCCACGCTGTTTTGACCT
CCATAGAAGACACCGGGACCGATCCAGCCTCCGGACTCTAGAGGATCCGGTACTCGAGGAACTGAAAAAC
CAGAAAGTTAACTGGTAAGTTTAGTCTTTTTGTCTTTTATTTCAGGTCCCGGATCCGGTGGTGGTGCAAA
TCAAAGAACTGCTCCTCAGTGGATGTTGCCTTTACTTCTAGGCCTGTACGGAAGTGTTACTTCTGCTCTA
AAAGCTGCGGAATTGTACCCGCGGAATTAATACGACTCACTATAGGGACTAGTACCATGGGAAAATCAAA
AGAAATCAGCCAAGACCTCAGAAAAAGAATTGTAGACCTCCACAAGTCTGGTTCATCCTTGGGAGCAATT
TCCAAACGCCTGGCGGTACCACGTTCATCTGTACAAACAATAGTACGCAAGTATAAACACCATGGGACCA
CGCAGCCGTCATACCGCTCAGGAAGGAGACGCGTTCTGTCTCCTAGAGATGAACGTACTTTGGTGCGAAA
AGTGCAAATCAATCCCAGAACAACAGCAAAGGACCTTGTGAAGATGCTGGAGGAAACAGGTACAAAAGTA
TCTATATCCACAGTAAAACGAGTCCTATATCGACATAACCTGAAAGGCCACTCAGCAAGGAAGAAGCCAC
TGCTCCAAAACCGACATAAGAAAGCCAGACTACGGTTTGCAACTGCACATGGGGACAAAGATCGTACTTT
TTGGAGAAATGTCCTCTGGTCTGATGAAACAAAAATAGAACTGTTTGGCCATAATGACCATCGTTATGTT
TGGAGGAAGAAGGGGGAGGCTTGCAAGCCGAAGAACACCATCCCAACCGTGAAGCACGGGGGTGGCAGCA
TCATGTTGTGGGGGTGCTTTGCTGCAGGAGGGACTGGTGCACTTCACAAAATAGATGGCATCATGGACGC
GGTGCAGTATGTGGATATATTGAAGCAACATCTCAAGACATCAGTCAGGAAGTTAAAGCTTGGTCGCAAA
TGGGTCTTCCAACACGACAATGACCCCAAGCATACTTCCAAAGTTGTGGCAAAATGGCTTAAGGACAACA
AAGTCAAGGTATTGGAGTGGCCATCACAAAGCCCTGACCTCAATCCTATAGAAAATTTGTGGGCAGAACT
GAAAAAGCGTGTGCGAGCAAGGAGGCCTACAAACCTGACTCAGTTACACCAGCTCTGTCAGGAGGAATGG
GCCAAAATTCACCCAAATTATTGTGGGAAGCTTGTGGAAGGCTACCCGAAACGTTTGACCCAAGTTAAAC
AATTTAAAGGCAATGCTACCAAATACTAGGGGCCCTAACCGCGGGGATCCAGACATGATAAGATACATTG
ATGAGTTTGGACAAACCACAACTAGAATGCAGTGAAAAAAATGCTTTATTTGTGAAATTTGTGATGCTAT
TGCTTTATTTGTAACCATTATAAGCTGCAATAAACAAGTTAACAACAACAATTGCATTCATTTTATGTTT
CAGGTTCAGGGGGAGGTGTGGGAGGTTTTTTAACGCTTACAATTTCCTGATGCGGTATTTTCTCCTTACG
CATCTGTGCGGTATTTCACACCGCATCAGGTGGCACTTTTCGGGGAAATGTGCGCGGAACCCCTATTTGT
TTATTTTTCTAAATACATTCAAATATGTATCCGCTCATGAGACAATAACCCTGATAAATGCTTCAATAAT
ATTGAAAAAGGAAGAGTATGAGTATTCAACATTTCCGTGTCGCCCTTATTCCCTTTTTTGCGGCATTTTG
CCTTCCTGTTTTTGCTCACCCAGAAACGCTGGTGAAAGTAAAAGATGCTGAAGATCAGTTGGGTGCACGA
GTGGGTTACATCGAACTGGATCTCAACAGCGGTAAGATCCTTGAGAGTTTTCGCCCCGAAGAACGTTTTC
CAATGATGAGCACTTTTAAAGTTCTGCTATGTGGCGCGGTATTATCCCGTATTGACGCCGGGCAAGAGCA
ACTCGGTCGCCGCATACACTATTCTCAGAATGACTTGGTTGAGTACTCACCAGTCACAGAAAAGCATCTT
ACGGATGGCATGACAGTAAGAGAATTATGCAGTGCTGCCATAACCATGAGTGATAACACTGCGGCCAACT
TACTTCTGACAACGATCGGAGGACCGAAGGAGCTAACCGCTTTTTTGCACAACATGGGGGATCATGTAAC
TCGCCTTGATCGTTGGGAACCGGAGCTGAATGAAGCCATACCAAACGACGAGCGTGACACCACGATGCCT
GTAGCAATGGCAACAACGTTGCGCAAACTATTAACTGGCGAACTACTTACTCTAGCTTCCCGGCAACAAT
TAATAGACTGGATGGAGGCGGATAAAGTTGCAGGACCACTTCTGCGCTCGGCCCTTCCGGCTGGCTGGTT
TATTGCTGATAAATCTGGAGCCGGTGAGCGTGGGTCTCGCGGTATCATTGCAGCACTGGGGCCAGATGGT
AAGCCCTCCCGTATCGTAGTTATCTACACGACGGGGAGTCAGGCAACTATGGATGAACGAAATAGACAGA
TCGCTGAGATAGGTGCCTCACTGATTAAGCATTGGTAACTGTCAGACCAAGTTTACTCATATATACTTTA
GATTGATTTAAAACTTCATTTTTAATTTAAAAGGATCTAGGTGAAGATCCTTTTTGATAATCTCATGACC
AAAATCCCTTAACGTGAGTTTTCGTTCCACTGAGCGTCAGACCCCGTAGAAAAGATCAAAGGATCTTC
Features (pLannotate 1.2.2; 19 found; start..end, strand, type, name):
      1..589     +  rep_origin     ori: high-copy-number ColE1/pMB1/pBR322/pUC origin of replication
   1152..1207    -  polyA_signal   β-globin poly(A) signal: rabbit β-globin polyadenylation signal (Gil and Proudfoot, 1987)
   1278..1358    -  CDS            HBB (fragment): HBB_PONPY - Experimental evidence at transcript level: Swiss-Prot protein existence level 2. Involved in oxygen transport from the lung to the various peripheral tissues. From Pongo pygmaeus (Bornean orangutan).
   1372..2397    -  CDS            HygR: aminoglycoside phosphotransferase from E. coli; aph(4)-Ia; confers resistance to hygromycin
   2464..4113    -  CDS            luciferase: firefly luciferase synthetic luc2 version of the luciferase gene
   4742..5923    +  promoter       EF-1α promoter: strong constitutive promoter for human elongation factor EF-1α
   6204..6428    +  polyA_signal   bGH poly(A) signal: bovine growth hormone polyadenylation signal
   6432..6453    +  promoter       SV40 promoter (fragment): SV40 enhancer and early promoter
   6752..6768    +  rep_origin     M13 ori (fragment): M13 bacteriophage origin of replication; arrow indicates direction of (+) strand synthesis
   6771..6791    -  misc_feature   MCS (fragment): pUC18/19 multiple cloning site
   6790..7093    +  enhancer       CMV enhancer: human cytomegalovirus immediate early enhancer
   7094..7297    +  promoter       CMV promoter: human cytomegalovirus (CMV) immediate early promoter
   7435..7531    +  intron         SV40 intron: modified SV40 intron with splice donor and acceptor sites
   7588..7606    +  promoter       T7 promoter: promoter for bacteriophage T7 RNA polymerase
   7617..8639    +  CDS            SB100X: hyperactive variant of the Sleeping Beauty transposase (Mátés et al., 2009)
   8656..8790    -  polyA_signal   SV40 poly(A) signal: SV40 polyadenylation signal
   8866..8916    -  misc_feature   bom (fragment): basis of mobility region from pBR322
   8943..9047    +  promoter       AmpR promoter: bla
   9048..9908    +  CDS            AmpR: β-lactamase; bla; confers resistance to ampicillin, carbenicillin, and related antibiotics
