>Addgene plasmid #135920 | pAF112 | addgene full sequence | sequence record 270078 | Addgene NGS Result
GGTCAGATGTCTATGGATTGTACACGGAATCCCAACGCAGGAACCAAAAAACACTCACCCAAAAAAATGG
CGCTAAGGCCGAGAGAAAGGCGAAGTTCCGTCTACGGCTATATACCTTGAAACAGGGGCGGCAGAAGTGA
CGCAACGCGGTTGCGCGGACGGCTTCCTGTGTTTTCATTGGTCGAAGCGTTCTGCGCGTGCGCAGAGATT
CCCCAGGGAAGGCGGGCCCTCTTCCGAATGTCCAATCCGGACATTCTTCCGGTTGGACCTCCGCGGTCAG
CGCTGTGCCCGGCGAGAGATCACGTGGGGCGCGGAGGCGGTGCTGCTGGGGCACGGCCGTCCAGCCTCGG
CGGCCATATTTTTGAGGGGCTGTTCATCTCGTTCACACGCTCTGTCCGCCATGTTTGTGAGTGGAAGCGC
CATTACCCCTTCAAGCGACTGAAGGCTGCAGGGCCTCTGGTGGCCCGCATGGGGAGACCAGACCCGCCAG
GCCCGCCTTTCCGCACTCAGTCCGGGCTTACTTTATTTTGTGAGACAGGGTCTCGCCTAGAGGCTCCGGT
GCCCGTCAGTGGGCAGAGCGCACATCGCCCACAGTCCCCGAGAAGTTGGGGGGAGGGGTCGGCAATTGAA
CCGGTGCCTAGAGAAGGTGGCGCGGGGTAAACTGGGAAAGTGATGTCGTGTACTGGCTCCGCCTTTTTCC
CGAGGGTGGGGGAGAACCGTATATAAGTGCAGTAGTCGCCGTGAACGTTCTTTTTCGCAACGGGTTTGCC
GCCAGAACACAGGTAAGTGCCGTGTGTGGTTCCCGCGGGCCTGGCCTCTTTACGGGTTATGGCCCTTGCG
TGCCTTGAATTACTTCCACGCCCCTGGCTGCAGTACGTGATTCTTGATCCCGAGCTTCGGGTTGGAAGTG
GGTGGGAGAGTTCGAGGCCTTGCGCTTAAGGAGCCCCTTCGCCTCGTGCTTGAGTTGAGGCCTGGCTTGG
GCGCTGGGGCCGCCGCGTGCGAATCTGGTGGCACCTTCGCGCCTGTCTCGCTGCTTTCGATAAGTCTCTA
GCCATTTAAAATTTTTGATGACCTGCTGCGACGCTTTTTTTCTGGCAAGATAGTCTTGTAAATGCGGGCC
AAGATCTGCACACTGGTATTTCGGTTTTTGGGGCCGCGGGCGGCGACGGGGCCCGTGCGTCCCAGCGCAC
ATGTTCGGCGAGGCGGGGCCTGCGAGCGCGGCCACCGAGAATCGGACGGGGGTAGTCTCAAGCTGGCCGG
CCTGCTCTGGTGCCTGGCCTCGCGCCGCCGTGTATCGCCCCGCCCTGGGCGGCAAGGCTGGCCCGGTCGG
CACCAGTTGCGTGAGCGGAAAGATGGCCGCTTCCCGGCCCTGCTGCAGGGAGCTCAAAATGGAGGACGCG
GCGCTCGGGAGAGCGGGCGGGTGAGTCACCCACACAAAGGAAAAGGGCCTTTCCGTCCTCAGCCGTCGCT
TCATGTGACTCCACGGAGTACCGGGCGCCGTCCAGGCACCTCGATTAGTTCTCGAGCTTTTGGAGTACGT
CGTCTTTAGGTTGGGGGGAGGGGTTTTATGCGATGGAGTTTCCCCATACTGAGTGGGTGGAGACTGAAGT
TAGGCCAGCTTGGCACTTGATGTAATTCTCCTTGGAATTTGCCCTTTTTGAGTTTGGATCTTGGTTCATT
CTCAAGCCTCAGACAGTGGTTCAAAGTTTTTTTCTTCCATTTAAGGTGTCGTGAAAACTACCCCAAGCTG
GCCTCTGAGGCCACCATGGCTCGAGTTTCGAACTCAATTATACTGAATTGTTTCATCATAGGGTTCAACA
TTGTGATAAATCAGGACTTCAATGTCTAGTGTTCAGTAAATACCTTGTAGGGCTCTCCAAAAAGGGGAAT
CTTTTCAGGAAATGCCTCTTTCTCTTGGTGGGCTTCCTGGTTGCGTCTTTCCTTCTCACTAATTCGAAGG
CCTGTCAGGCCAAGCTTGGGGATCAATTCTCTAGAGCTCGCTGATCAGCCTCGACTGTGCCTTCTAGTTG
CCAGCCATCTGTTGTTTGCCCCTCCCCCGTGCCTTCCTTGACCCTGGAAGGTGCCACTCCCACTGTCCTT
TCCTAATAAAATGAGGAAATTGCATCGCATTGTCTGAGTAGGTGTCATTCTATTCTGGGGGGTGGGGTGG
GGCAGGACAGCAAGGGGGAGGATTGGGAAGACAATAGCAGGCATGCTGGGGATGCGGTGGGCTCTATGGC
TTCTGAGGCGGAAAGAACCAGCTGGGCCTACTAGATAGCGGACCCCTTACCGAAACATCGCCGCATTCTG
CAGAGGAGTCGAACTTAGTGTATGTAAACTTCTGACCCACTGGAATTGTGATACAGTGAATTATAAGTGA
AATAATCTGTCTGTAAACAATTGTTGGAAAAATGACTTGTGTCATGCACAAAGTAGATGTCCTAACCGAC
TTGCCAAAACTATTGTTTGTTAACAAGAAATTTGTGGAGTAGTTGAAAAACGAGTTTTAATGACTCCAAC
TTAAGTGTATGTAAACTTCCGACTTCAACTGTATAGGGATCCAATTTTAACAAAATATTCGAGCTTGCAT
GCCTGCAGGTCGTTACATAACTTACGGTAAATGGCCCGCCTGGCTGACCGCCCAACGACCCCCGCCCATT
GACGTCAATAATGACGTATGTTCCCATAGTAACGCCAATAGGGACTTTCCATTGACGTCAATGGGTGGAG
TATTTACGGTAAACTGCCCACTTGGCAGTACATCAAGTGTATCATATGCCAAGTACGCCCCCTATTGACG
TCAATGACGGTAAATGGCCCGCCTGGCATTATGCCCAGTACATGACCTTATGGGACTTTCCTACTTGGCA
GTACATCTACGTATTAGTCATCGCTATTACCATGGTGATGCGGTTTTGGCAGTACATCAATGGGCGTGGA
TAGCGGTTTGACTCACGGGGATTTCCAAGTCTCCACCCCATTGACGTCAATGGGAGTTTGTTTTGGCACC
AAAATCAACGGGACTTTCCAAAATGTCGTAACAACTCCGCCCCATTGACGCAAATGGGCGGTAGGCGTGT
ACGGTGGGAGGTCTATATAAGCAGAGCTCGTTTAGTGAACCGTCAGATCGCCTGGAGACGCCATCCACGC
TGTTTTGACCTCCATAGAAGACACCGGGACCGATCCAGCCTCCGGACTCTAGAGGATCCGGTACTCGAGG
AACTGAAAAACCAGAAAGTTAACTGGTAAGTTTAGTCTTTTTGTCTTTTATTTCAGGTCCCGGATCCGGT
GGTGGTGCAAATCAAAGAACTGCTCCTCAGTGGATGTTGCCTTTACTTCTAGGCCTGTACGGAAGTGTTA
CTTCTGCTCTAAAAGCTGCGGAATTGTACCCGCGGAATTAATACGACTCACTATAGGGACTAGTACCATG
GGAAAATCAAAAGAAATCAGCCAAGACCTCAGAAAAAGAATTGTAGACCTCCACAAGTCTGGTTCATCCT
TGGGAGCAATTTCCAAACGCCTGGCGGTACCACGTTCATCTGTACAAACAATAGTACGCAAGTATAAACA
CCATGGGACCACGCAGCCGTCATACCGCTCAGGAAGGAGACGCGTTCTGTCTCCTAGAGATGAACGTACT
TTGGTGCGAAAAGTGCAAATCAATCCCAGAACAACAGCAAAGGACCTTGTGAAGATGCTGGAGGAAACAG
GTACAAAAGTATCTATATCCACAGTAAAACGAGTCCTATATCGACATAACCTGAAAGGCCACTCAGCAAG
GAAGAAGCCACTGCTCCAAAACCGACATAAGAAAGCCAGACTACGGTTTGCAACTGCACATGGGGACAAA
GATCGTACTTTTTGGAGAAATGTCCTCTGGTCTGATGAAACAAAAATAGAACTGTTTGGCCATAATGACC
ATCGTTATGTTTGGAGGAAGAAGGGGGAGGCTTGCAAGCCGAAGAACACCATCCCAACCGTGAAGCACGG
GGGTGGCAGCATCATGTTGTGGGGGTGCTTTGCTGCAGGAGGGACTGGTGCACTTCACAAAATAGATGGC
ATCATGGACGCGGTGCAGTATGTGGATATATTGAAGCAACATCTCAAGACATCAGTCAGGAAGTTAAAGC
TTGGTCGCAAATGGGTCTTCCAACACGACAATGACCCCAAGCATACTTCCAAAGTTGTGGCAAAATGGCT
TAAGGACAACAAAGTCAAGGTATTGGAGTGGCCATCACAAAGCCCTGACCTCAATCCTATAGAAAATTTG
TGGGCAGAACTGAAAAAGCGTGTGCGAGCAAGGAGGCCTACAAACCTGACTCAGTTACACCAGCTCTGTC
AGGAGGAATGGGCCAAAATTCACCCAAATTATTGTGGGAAGCTTGTGGAAGGCTACCCGAAACGTTTGAC
CCAAGTTAAACAATTTAAAGGCAATGCTACCAAATACTAGGGGCCCTAACCGCGGGGATCCAGACATGAT
AAGATACATTGATGAGTTTGGACAAACCACAACTAGAATGCAGTGAAAAAAATGCTTTATTTGTGAAATT
TGTGATGCTATTGCTTTATTTGTAACCATTATAAGCTGCAATAAACAAGTTAACAACAACAATTGCATTC
ATTTTATGTTTCAGGTTCAGGGGGAGGTGTGGGAGGTTTTTTAACGCTTACAATTTCCTGATGCGGTATT
TTCTCCTTACGCATCTGTGCGGTATTTCACACCGCATCAGGTGGCACTTTTCGGGGAAATGTGCGCGGAA
CCCCTATTTGTTTATTTTTCTAAATACATTCAAATATGTATCCGCTCATGAGACAATAACCCTGATAAAT
GCTTCAATAATATTGAAAAAGGAAGAGTATGAGTATTCAACATTTCCGTGTCGCCCTTATTCCCTTTTTT
GCGGCATTTTGCCTTCCTGTTTTTGCTCACCCAGAAACGCTGGTGAAAGTAAAAGATGCTGAAGATCAGT
TGGGTGCACGAGTGGGTTACATCGAACTGGATCTCAACAGCGGTAAGATCCTTGAGAGTTTTCGCCCCGA
AGAACGTTTTCCAATGATGAGCACTTTTAAAGTTCTGCTATGTGGCGCGGTATTATCCCGTATTGACGCC
GGGCAAGAGCAACTCGGTCGCCGCATACACTATTCTCAGAATGACTTGGTTGAGTACTCACCAGTCACAG
AAAAGCATCTTACGGATGGCATGACAGTAAGAGAATTATGCAGTGCTGCCATAACCATGAGTGATAACAC
TGCGGCCAACTTACTTCTGACAACGATCGGAGGACCGAAGGAGCTAACCGCTTTTTTGCACAACATGGGG
GATCATGTAACTCGCCTTGATCGTTGGGAACCGGAGCTGAATGAAGCCATACCAAACGACGAGCGTGACA
CCACGATGCCTGTAGCAATGGCAACAACGTTGCGCAAACTATTAACTGGCGAACTACTTACTCTAGCTTC
CCGGCAACAATTAATAGACTGGATGGAGGCGGATAAAGTTGCAGGACCACTTCTGCGCTCGGCCCTTCCG
GCTGGCTGGTTTATTGCTGATAAATCTGGAGCCGGTGAGCGTGGGTCTCGCGGTATCATTGCAGCACTGG
GGCCAGATGGTAAGCCCTCCCGTATCGTAGTTATCTACACGACGGGGAGTCAGGCAACTATGGATGAACG
AAATAGACAGATCGCTGAGATAGGTGCCTCACTGATTAAGCATTGGTAACTGTCAGACCAAGTTTACTCA
TATATACTTTAGATTGATTTAAAACTTCATTTTTAATTTAAAAGGATCTAGGTGAAGATCCTTTTTGATA
ATCTCATGACCAAAATCCCTTAACGTGAGTTTTCGTTCCACTGAGCGTCAGACCCCGTAGAAAAGATCAA
AGGATCTTCTTGAGATCCTTTTTTTCTGCGCGTAATCTGCTGCTTGCAAACAAAAAAACCACCGCTACCA
GCGGTGGTTTGTTTGCCGGATCAAGAGCTACCAACTCTTTTTCCGAAGGTAACTGGCTTCAGCAGAGCGC
AGATACCAAATACTGTTCTTCTAGTGTAGCCGTAGTTAGGCCACCACTTCAAGAACTCTGTAGCACCGCC
TACATACCTCGCTCTGCTAATCCTGTTACCAGTGGCTGCTGCCAGTGGCGATAAGTCGTGTCTTACCGGG
TTGGACTCAAGACGATAGTTACCGGATAAGGCGCAGCGGTCGGGCTGAACGGGGGGTTCGTGCACACAGC
CCAGCTTGGAGCGAACGACCTACACCGAACTGAGATACCTACAGCGTGAGCTATGAGAAAGCGCCACGCT
TCCCGAAGGGAGAAAGGCGGACAGGTATCCGGTAAGCGGCAGGGTCGGAACAGGAGAGCGCACGAGGGAG
CTTCCAGGGGGAAACGCCTGGTATCTTTATAGTCCTGTCGGGTTTCGCCACCTCTGACTTGAGCGTCGAT
TTTTGTGATGCTCGTCAGGGGGGCGGAGCCTATGGAAAAACGCCAGCAACGCGGCCTTTTTACGGTTCCT
GGCCTTTTGCTGGCCTTTTGCTCACATGTTCTTTCCTGCGTTATCCCCTGATTCTGTGGATAACCGTATT
ACCGCCTTTGAGTGAGCTGATACCGCTCGCCGCAGCCGAACGACCGAGCGCAGCGAGTCAGTGAGCGAGG
AAGCGGATCCCTATACAGTTGAAGTCGGAAGTTTACATACACCTTAGCCAAATACATTTAAACTCACTTT
TTCACAATTCCTGACATTTAATCCTAGTAAAAATTCCCTGTCTTAGGTCAGTTAGGATCACCACTTTATT
TTAAGAATGTGAAATATCAGAATAATAGTAGAGAGAATGATTCATTTCAGCTTTTATTTCTTTCATCACA
TTCCCAGTGGGTCAGAAGTTTACATACACTCGACTCCTCTGCAGAATGCGGCGATGTTTCGGTAAGGGGT
CCCGAGTAGCTAGTTCATGGCAGCCAGCATATGGCATATGTTGCCAAACTCTAAACCAAATACTCATTCT
GATGTTTTAAATGATTTGCCCTCCCATATGTCCTTCCGAGTGAGAGACACAAAAAATTCCAACACACTAT
TGCAATGAAAATAAATTTCCTTTATTAGCCAGAAGTCAGATGCTCAAGGGGCTTCATGATGTCCCCATAA
TTTTTGGCAGAGGGAAAAAGATCTCAGTGGTATTTGTGAGCCAGGGCATTGGCCACACCAGCCACCACCT
TCTGATAGGCAGCCTGCACCTGAGGAGTGAATTCACGACAGGCCTTCGAACTATTCCTTTGCCCTCGGAC
GAGTGCTGGGGCGTCGGTTTCCACTATCGGCGAGTACTTCTACACAGCCATCGGTCCAGACGGCCGCGCT
TCTGCGGGCGATTTGTGTACGCCCGACAGTCCCGGCTCCGGATCGGACGATTGCGTCGCATCGACCCTGC
GCCCAAGCTGCATCATCGAAATTGCCGTCAACCAAGCTCTGATAGAGTTGGTCAAGACCAATGCGGAGCA
TATACGCCCGGAGCCGCGGCGATCCTGCAAGCTCCGGATGCCTCCGCTCGAAGTAGCGCGTCTGCTGCTC
CATACAAGCCAACCACGGCCTCCAGAAGAAGATGTTGGCGACCTCGTATTGGGAATCCCCGAACATCGCC
TCGCTCCAGTCAATGACCGCTGTTATGCGGCCATTGTCCGTCAGGACATTGTTGGAGCCGAAATCCGCGT
GCACGAGGTGCCGGACTTCGGGGCAGTCCTCGGCCCAAAGCATCAGCTCATCGAGAGCCTGCGCGACGGA
CGCACTGACGGTGTCGTCCATCACAGTTTGCCAGTGATACACATGGGGATCAGCAATCGCGCATATGAAA
TCACGCCATGTAGTGTATTGACCGATTCCTTGCGGTCCGAATGGGCCGAACCCGCTCGTCTGGCTAAGAT
CGGCCGCAGCGATCGCATCCATGGCCTCCGCGACCGGCTGCAGAACAGCGGGCAGTTCGGTTTCAGGCAG
GTCTTGCAACGTGACACCCTGTGCACGGCGGGAGATGCAATAGGTCAGGCTCTCGCTGAATTCCCCAATG
TCAAGCACTTCCGGAATCGGGAGCGCGGCCGATGCAAAGTGCCGATAAACATAACGATCTTTGTAGAAAC
CATCGGCGCAGCTATTTACCCGCAGGACATATCCACGCCCTCCTACATCGAAGCTGAAAGCACGAGATTC
TTCGCCCTCCGAGAGCTGCATCAGGTCGGAGACGCTGTCGAACTTTTCGATCAGAAACTTCTCGACAGAC
GTCGCGGTGAGTTCAGGCTTTTTCATGGGGCCAGGATTCTCCTCGACGTCACCAGCCTGCTTCAGCAGGC
TGAAGTTAGTAGCTCCACTGCCCACGGCGATCTTGCCGCCCTTCTTGGCCTTAATGAGAATCTCGCGGAT
CTTGCGGGCGTCCAACTTGCCGGTCAGTCCTTTAGGCACCTCGTCCACGAACACAACACCACCGCGCAGC
TTCTTGGCGGTTGTAACCTGGCTGGCCACATAGTCCACGATCTCCTTCTCGGTCATGGTTTTACCGTGTT
CCAGCACGACGACTGCGGCGGGCAGCTCGCCGGCATCGTCGTCGGGCAGGCCGGCGACCCCGGCGTCGAA
GATGTTGGGGTGTTGCAGCAGGATGCTCTCCAGTTCGGCTGGGGCTACCTGGTAGCCCTTGTATTTGATC
AGGCTCTTCAGCCGGTCCACGATGAAGAAGTGCTCGTCCTCGTCCCAGTAGGCGATGTCGCCGCTGTGCA
GCCAGCCGTCCTTGTCGATGAGAGCGTTTGTAGCCTCGGGGTTGTTAACGTAGCCGCTCATGATCATGGG
GCCACGGACGCACAGCTCGCCGCGCTGGTTCACACCCAGTGTCTTACCGGTGTCCAAGTCCACCACCTTA
GCCTCGAAGAAGGGCACCACCTTGCCTACTGCGCCAGGCTTGTCGTCCCCTTCGGGGGTGATCAGAATGG
CGCTGGTTGTTTCTGTCAGGCCGTAGCCCTGGCGGATGCCTGGTAGGTGGAAGCGTTTGGCCACGGCCTC
ACCTACCTCCTTGCTGAGCGGCGCCCCGCCGCTGGCGATCTCGTGCAAGTTGCTTAGGTCGTACTTGTCG
ATGAGAGTGCTCTTAGCGAAGAAGCTAAATAGTGTGGGCACCAGCAGGGCAGATTGAATCTTATAGTCTT
GCAAGCTGCGCAAGAATAGCTCCTCCTCGAAGCGGTACATGAGCACGACCCGAAAGCCGCAGATCAAGTA
GCCCAGCGTGGTGAACATGCCGAAGCCGTGGTGAAATGGCACCACGCTGAGGATAGCGGTGTCGGGGATG
ATCTGGTTGCCGAAGATGGGGTCGCGGGCATGACTGAATCGGACACAAGCGGTGCGGTGCGGTAGGGCTA
CGCCCTTGGGCAATCCGGTACTGCCACTACTGTTCATGATCAGGGCGATGGTTTTGTCCCGGTCGAAGCT
CTCGGGCACGAAGTCGTACTCGTTGAAGCCGGGTGGCAAATGGGAAGTCACGAAGGTGTACATGCTTTGG
AAGCCCTGGTAGTCGGTCTTGCTATCCATGATGATGATCTTTTGTATGATCGGTAGCTTCTTTTGCACGT
TGAGGATCTTTTGCAGCCCTTTCTTGCTCACGAATACGACGGTGGGCTGGCTGATGCCCATGCTGTTCAG
CAGCTCGCGCTCGTTGTAGATGTCGTTAGCTGGGGCCACAGCCACACCGATGAACAGGGCACCCAACACG
GGCATGAAGAACTGCAAGCTATTCTCGCTGCACACCACGATCCGATGGTTTGTATTCAGCCCATAGCGCT
TCATAGCTTCTGCCAGCCGAACGCTCATCTCGAAGTACTCGGCGTAGGTAATGTCCACCTCGATATGTGC
GTCGGTAAAGGCGATGGTGCCGGGCACCAGGGCGTAGCGCTTCATGGCTTTGTGCAGCTGCTCGCCGGCG
GTCCCGTCTTCGAGTGGGTAGAATGGCGCTGGGCCCTTCTTAATGTTTTTGGCATCTTCCATGGTGGCGG
TGCAGAGGTTTCTACAGGGAAAGAGAGAAAGGCTACAGTTAGTTTGCTGTGATGATGCTAAGTGCCGA
Features (pLannotate 1.2.2; 19 found; start..end, strand, type, name):
    553..1734    +  promoter       EF-1α promoter: strong constitutive promoter for human elongation factor EF-1α
   2015..2239    +  polyA_signal   bGH poly(A) signal: bovine growth hormone polyadenylation signal
   2243..2264    +  promoter       SV40 promoter (fragment): SV40 enhancer and early promoter
   2563..2579    +  rep_origin     M13 ori (fragment): M13 bacteriophage origin of replication; arrow indicates direction of (+) strand synthesis
   2582..2602    -  misc_feature   MCS (fragment): pUC18/19 multiple cloning site
   2601..2904    +  enhancer       CMV enhancer: human cytomegalovirus immediate early enhancer
   2905..3108    +  promoter       CMV promoter: human cytomegalovirus (CMV) immediate early promoter
   3246..3342    +  intron         SV40 intron: modified SV40 intron with splice donor and acceptor sites
   3399..3417    +  promoter       T7 promoter: promoter for bacteriophage T7 RNA polymerase
   3428..4450    +  CDS            SB100X: hyperactive variant of the Sleeping Beauty transposase (Mátés et al., 2009)
   4467..4601    -  polyA_signal   SV40 poly(A) signal: SV40 polyadenylation signal
   4677..4727    -  misc_feature   bom (fragment): basis of mobility region from pBR322
   4754..4858    +  promoter       AmpR promoter: bla
   4859..5719    +  CDS            AmpR: β-lactamase; bla; confers resistance to ampicillin, carbenicillin, and related antibiotics
   5890..6478    +  rep_origin     ori: high-copy-number ColE1/pMB1/pBR322/pUC origin of replication
   7041..7096    -  polyA_signal   β-globin poly(A) signal: rabbit β-globin polyadenylation signal (Gil and Proudfoot, 1987)
   7167..7247    -  CDS            HBB (fragment): HBB_PONPY - Experimental evidence at transcript level: Swiss-Prot protein existence level 2. Involved in oxygen transport from the lung to the various peripheral tissues. From Pongo pygmaeus (Bornean orangutan).
   7261..8286    -  CDS            HygR: aminoglycoside phosphotransferase from E. coli; aph(4)-Ia; confers resistance to hygromycin
   8353..10002   -  CDS            luciferase: firefly luciferase synthetic luc2 version of the luciferase gene
