[The description below was written by a language model from this plasmid's Addgene catalogue record and pLannotate feature annotations shown in this document.]
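Description:
pAF112 is an empty-backbone, all-in-one Sleeping Beauty transposon plasmid of about 10.1 kb for generating stably transfected eukaryotic cell lines. It was built on pAF111, with portions derived from a pSBtet hygromycin vector and a CMV-driven SB100X helper plasmid. It is maintained in E. coli as a high-copy plasmid through a ColE1/pUC-type origin and selected with ampicillin via the β-lactamase gene. The depositor and sequencing-verified records are the same length and carry the same 19 annotated features in the same order, differing only in where numbering begins.

The design combines the transposon cargo and the transposase on a single plasmid, so no separate helper is needed. An EF-1α promoter followed after a short gap by a bGH polyadenylation signal forms the expression cassette into which a gene of interest would be placed; no insert is present. On the opposite strand, firefly luciferase (luc2) and the hygromycin phosphotransferase gene lie in tandem, closely spaced and terminated by a rabbit β-globin poly(A) signal. These provide a bioluminescent reporter and a drug selection marker for integrants. The annotation identifies neither the promoter driving this pair nor the element linking the two coding sequences. The Sleeping Beauty inverted repeats that should delimit the mobilised segment were also not annotated.

A separate unit consisting of the CMV enhancer/promoter, an SV40 intron, the hyperactive SB100X transposase and an SV40 poly(A) signal supplies the enzyme that excises the transposon and integrates it into the host genome. A T7 promoter sits just upstream of the transposase coding sequence. The associated work used this vector family for mapping protein interactions in transmissible cancers.
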