Addgene plasmid #135920: pAF112
Purpose: (Empty Backbone) All-in-one Sleeping Beauty vector for stable transfection of eukaryotic cells with luciferse and hygromycin restistance. CMV protomor drives SB100X transposase for transposon integration.
Depositing lab: Andrew S. Flies. Depositing organization: University of Tasmania. Publication: A novel system to map protein interactions reveals evolutionarily conserved immune evasion pathways on transmissible cancers. Flies AS, Darby JM, Lennard PR, Murphy PR, Ong CEB, Pinfold TL, De Luca A, Lyons AB, Woods GM, Patchett AL. Sci Adv. 2020 Jul 1;6(27). pii: 6/27/eaba5031. doi: 10.1126/sciadv.aba5031. Print 2020 Jul. PubMed 32937435.
Backbone
  Vector backbone: pAF111
  Backbone manufacturer: Eric Kowarz via Addgene
  Vector type: Mammalian Expression, Luciferase ; Transposon
  Selectable markers: Hygromycin
Growth in bacteria
  Bacterial resistance: Ampicillin, 100 μg/mL
  Growth temperature: 37°C
  Growth strain: DH5alpha
  Copy number: High Copy
Gene/Insert
  Gene/Insert name: None
Resource information
  A portion of this plasmid was derived from a plasmid made by: pSBtet_Hyg_60508; pCMV(CAT)T7-SB100_34879
Terms and licenses: Academic/Nonprofit Terms; Industry Terms: Not Available to Industry
Depositor comments: See bioRxiv preprint: https://doi.org/10.1101/831404 Please see the following article for protocols on how to construct or use this vector: Flies, A. S., Darby, J. M., Murphy, P. R., Pinfold, T. L., Patchett, A. L. & Lennard, P. R. Generation and Testing of Fluorescent Adaptable Simple Theranostic (FAST) Proteins. Bio-protocol under review (2020) https://doi.org/10.21769/BioProtoc.3696.
How to cite: pAF112 was a gift from Andrew S. Flies (Addgene plasmid # 135920 ; http://n2t.net/addgene:135920 ; RRID:Addgene_135920)
