>Addgene plasmid #135920 | pAF112 | depositor partial sequence | sequence record 262507 | CMV promotor with SB100X transposase and SV40 poly(A) signal
ACTTACGGTAAATGGCCCGCCTGGCTGACCGCCCAACGACCCCCGCCCATTGACGTCAATAATGACGTAT
GTTCCCATAGTAACGCCAATAGGGACTTTCCATTGACGTCAATGGGTGGAGTATTTACGGTAAACTGCCC
ACTTGGCAGTACATCAAGTGTATCATATGCCAAGTACGCCCCCTATTGACGTCAATGACGGTAAATGGCC
CGCCTGGCATTATGCCCAGTACATGACCTTATGGGACTTTCCTACTTGGCAGTACATCTACGTATTAGTC
ATCGCTATTACCATGGTGATGCGGTTTTGGCAGTACATCAATGGGCGTGGATAGCGGTTTGACTCACGGG
GATTTCCAAGTCTCCACCCCATTGACGTCAATGGGAGTTTGTTTTGGCACCAAAATCAACGGGACTTTCC
AAAATGTCGTAACAACTCCGCCCCATTGACGCAAATGGGCGGTAGGCGTGTACGGTGGGAGGTCTATATA
AGCAGAGCTCGTTTAGTGAACCGTCAGATCGCCTGGAGACGCCATCCACGCTGTTTTGACCTCCATAGAA
GACACCGGGACCGATCCAGCCTCCGGACTCTAGAGGATCCGGTACTCGAGGAACTGAAAAACCAGAAAGT
TAACTGGTAAGTTTAGTCTTTTTGTCTTTTATTTCAGGTCCCGGATCCGGTGGTGGTGCAAATCAAAGAA
CTGCTCCTCAGTGGATGTTGCCTTTACTTCTAGGCCTGTACGGAAGTGTTACTTCTGCTCTAAAAGCTGC
GGAATTGTACCCGCGGAATTAATACGACTCACTATAGGGACTAGTACCATGGGAAAATCAAAAGAAATCA
GCCAAGACCTCAGAAAAAGAATTGTAGACCTCCACAAGTCTGGTTCATCCTTGGGAGCAATTTCCAAACG
CCTGGCGGTACCACGTTCATCTGTACAAACAATAGTACGCAAGTATAAACACCATGGGACCACGCAGCCG
TCATACCGCTCAGGAAGGAGACGCGTTCTGTCTCCTAGAGATGAACGTACTTTGGTGCGAAAAGTGCAAA
TCAATCCCAGAACAACAGCAAAGGACCTTGTGAAGATGCTGGAGGAAACAGGTACAAAAGTATCTATATC
CACAGTAAAACGAGTCCTATATCGACATAACCTGAAAGGCCACTCAGCAAGGAAGAAGCCACTGCTCCAA
AACCGACATAAGAAAGCCAGACTACGGTTTGCAACTGCACATGGGGACAAAGATCGTACTTTTTGGAGAA
ATGTCCTCTGGTCTGATGAAACAAAAATAGAACTGTTTGGCCATAATGACCATCGTTATGTTTGGAGGAA
GAAGGGGGAGGCTTGCAAGCCGAAGAACACCATCCCAACCGTGAAGCACGGGGGTGGCAGCATCATGTTG
TGGGGGTGCTTTGCTGCAGGAGGGACTGGTGCACTTCACAAAATAGATGGCATCATGGACGCGGTGCAGT
ATGTGGATATATTGAAGCAACATCTCAAGACATCAGTCAGGAAGTTAAAGCTTGGTCGCAAATGGGTCTT
CCAACACGACAATGACCCCAAGCATACTTCCAAAGTTGTGGCAAAATGGCTTAAGGACAACAAAGTCAAG
GTATTGGAGTGGCCATCACAAAGCCCTGACCTCAATCCTATAGAAAATTTGTGGGCAGAACTGAAAAAGC
GTGTGCGAGCAAGGAGGCCTACAAACCTGACTCAGTTACACCAGCTCTGTCAGGAGGAATGGGCCAAAAT
TCACCCAAATTATTGTGGGAAGCTTGTGGAAGGCTACCCGAAACGTTTGACCCAAGTTAAACAATTTAAA
GGCAATGCTACCAAATACTAGGGGCCCTAACCGCGGGGATCCAGACATGATAAGATACATTGATGAGTTT
GGACAAACCACAACTAGAATGCAGTGAAAAAAATGCTTTATTTGTGAAATTTGTGATGCTATTGCTTTAT
TTGTAACCATTATAAGCTGCAATAAACAAGTT
